Addgene plasmid #99129: pAAV-GFAP-mKate2.5f
Purpose: Also known as pAAV-GFAP-mKate2.5-f. An AAV genome that express the farnesylated fluorescent protein mKate2.5 from the GFAP promoter
Depositing lab: Viviana Gradinaru. Depositing organization: California Institute of Technology. Publication: Engineered AAVs for efficient noninvasive gene delivery to the central and peripheral nervous systems. Chan KY, Jang MJ, Yoo BB, Greenbaum A, Ravi N, Wu WL, Sanchez-Guardado L, Lois C, Mazmanian SK, Deverman BE, Gradinaru V. Nat Neurosci. 2017 Aug;20(8):1172-1179. doi: 10.1038/nn.4593. Epub 2017 Jun 26. PubMed 28671695.
Backbone
  Vector backbone: pAAV
  Vector type: Mammalian Expression, AAV
Growth in bacteria
  Bacterial resistance: Ampicillin, 100 μg/mL
  Growth temperature: 37°C
  Growth strain: NEB Stable
  Copy number: High Copy
Gene/Insert
  Gene/Insert name: mKate2.5f
  Insert size (bp): 3283
  Promoter: GFAP
  Cloning method: Restriction Enzyme; 5′ cloning site AflII (not destroyed); 3′ cloning site BamHI (not destroyed)
Terms and licenses: Academic/Nonprofit Terms; Industry Terms: Not Available to Industry
Depositor comments: The depositing laboratory has confirmed that sequence discrepancies between the Addgene NGS Result and the provided pAAV-GFAP-mKate2.5f.gb do not affect plasmid function. The left ITR in this construct contains a 22bp deletion. We have not observed this change to impact vector production or function.
How to cite: pAAV-GFAP-mKate2.5f was a gift from Viviana Gradinaru (Addgene plasmid # 99129 ; http://n2t.net/addgene:99129 ; RRID:Addgene_99129)
