[The description below was written by a language model from this plasmid's Addgene catalogue record, the feature table of its GenBank file and pLannotate feature annotations shown in this document.]
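Description:
pAAV-GFAP-mKate2.5f is a recombinant AAV genome plasmid for mammalian expression, built on a pAAV backbone in which AAV2 inverted terminal repeats flank the expression cassette so that it can be packaged into AAV particles. In bacteria it is maintained through a high-copy ColE1/pUC-type origin and selected with ampicillin via a β-lactamase gene under its own promoter. The depositor notes that the left ITR carries a 22 bp deletion that has not been seen to affect vector production or function. Differences between the depositor's map (5,261 bp) and the repository's sequencing result (5,225 nt) are also reported not to affect function.

Between the ITRs, a truncated GFAP promoter (annotated as the GfABC1D enhancer/promoter), commonly used to direct expression to astrocytes, drives mKate2.5-f. This is the red fluorescent protein mKate2.5 fused at its C terminus to an H-Ras farnesylation sequence, which anchors the reporter to membranes. A synthetic intron lies between promoter and coding sequence and is described as carrying two TetO sites for Tet-inducible or repressible expression, which explains the automated annotation of a Tet-responsive promoter fragment there. Downstream, a WPRE enhances transcript expression. It is followed by three copies of a panel of six microRNA binding sites (miR-1, miR-122, miR-375, miR-196a, miR-743 and miR-10b), which the record says may help reduce off-target expression by making the transcript subject to silencing in cells that express those miRNAs. An SV40 polyadenylation signal ends the cassette. The construct was deposited with work on engineered AAV capsids for noninvasive gene delivery to the central and peripheral nervous systems, where it serves as a membrane-labelling reporter genome under the GFAP promoter.
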