LOCUS       Exported 5261 bp ds-DNA circular SYN 21-JUN-2017
DEFINITION  expression of membrane targeted mKate2.5 from a truncated version of
            the GFAP promoter. This plasmid contains a synthetic intron with two
            TetO sites for Tet inducible/repressible expression. 3 copies of a
            panel of 6 miRNA binding sites may help reduce off-target
            expression.
ACCESSION   .
VERSION     .
KEYWORDS    pAAV-GFAP-mKate2.5f
SOURCE      synthetic DNA construct
  ORGANISM  synthetic DNA construct
REFERENCE   1 (bases 1 to 5261)
  AUTHORS   .
  TITLE     Direct Submission
  JOURNAL   Exported Thursday, Jun 22, 2017 from SnapGene 3.1.3
            http://www.snapgene.com
FEATURES             Location/Qualifiers
     source          1..5261
                     /organism="synthetic DNA construct"
                     /mol_type="other DNA"
     misc_signal     1..145
                     /note="L-ITR"
     promoter        152..831
                     /note="GfABC1D enhancer/promoter"
     misc_feature    842..959
                     /note="synthetic intron"
     CDS             984..1742
                     /codon_start=1
                     /note="mKate2.5-f"
                     /translation="MVSELIKENMHMKLYMEGTVNNHHFKCTSEGEGKPYEGTQTMRIK
                     VVEGGPLPFAFDILATSFMYGSKTFINHPQGIPDFFKQSFPEGFTWERVTTYEDGGVLT
                     ATQDTSLQDGCLIYNVKIRGVNFPANGPVMQKKTLGWEASTETLYPADGGLEGACDMAL
                     KLVGGGHLICNLETTYRSKKPAKNLKMPGVYNVDRRLERIKEADNETYVEQHEVAVARY
                     STGGAGDGGKKLNPPDESGPGCMSCKCVLS"
     misc_feature    1680..1739
                     /note="Ras farnesylation sequence"
     misc_feature    1749..2340
                     /note="WPRE"
     misc_feature    2360..2381
                     /note="miR1 BS"
     misc_feature    2393..2414
                     /note="miR122 BS"
     misc_feature    2421..2442
                     /note="miR-375 BS"
     misc_feature    2443..2464
                     /note="miR-196a BS"
     misc_feature    2470..2491
                     /note="miR-743 BS"
     misc_feature    2497..2519
                     /note="miR-10b BS"
     misc_feature    2541..2562
                     /note="miR1 BS"
     misc_feature    2574..2595
                     /note="miR122 BS"
     misc_feature    2602..2623
                     /note="miR-375 BS"
     misc_feature    2624..2645
                     /note="miR-196a BS"
     misc_feature    2651..2672
                     /note="miR-743 BS"
     misc_feature    2678..2700
                     /note="miR-10b BS"
     misc_feature    2722..2743
                     /note="miR1 BS"
     misc_feature    2755..2776
                     /note="miR122 BS"
     misc_feature    2783..2804
                     /note="miR-375 BS"
     misc_feature    2805..2826
                     /note="miR-196a BS"
     misc_feature    2832..2853
                     /note="miR-743 BS"
     misc_feature    2859..2881
                     /note="miR-10b BS"
     polyA_signal    2900..3132
                     /note="SV40 polyadenylation signal"
     misc_signal     3139..3283
                     /note="R-ITR"
     promoter        3489..3523
                     /note="P-Bla"
                     /note="Beta Lactamase Promoter"
     CDS             3542..4381
                     /note="AMPr"
                     /note="Ampicillin Resistance Gene"
     rep_origin      4610..5143
                     /direction=RIGHT
                     /note="ORI"
                     /note="Bacterial Origin of Replication"
ORIGIN
        1 ttggccactc cctctctgcg cgctcgctcg ctcactgagg ccgggcgacc aaaggtcgcc
       61 cgacgcccgg gctttgcccg ggcggcctca gtgagcgagc gagcgcgcag agagggagtg
      121 gccaactcca tcactagggg ttcctactag taacatatcc tggtgtggag taggggacgc
      181 tgctctgaca gaggctcggg ggcctgagct ggctctgtga gctggggagg aggcagacag
      241 ccaggccttg tctgcaagca gacctggcag cattgggctg gccgcccccc agggcctcct
      301 cttcatgccc agtgaatgac tcaccttggc acagacacaa tgttcggggt gggcacagtg
      361 cctgcttccc gccgcacccc agcccccctc aaatgccttc cgagaagccc attgagcagg
      421 gggcttgcat tgcaccccag cctgacagcc tggcatcttg ggataaaagc agcacagccc
      481 cctaggggct gcccttgctg tgtggcgcca ccggcggtgg agaacaaggc tctattcagc
      541 ctgtgcccag gaaaggggat caggggatgc ccaggcatgg acagtgggtg gcaggggggg
      601 agaggagggc tgtctgcttc ccagaagtcc aaggacacaa atgggtgagg ggagagctct
      661 ccccatagct gggctgcggc ccaaccccac cccctcaggc tatgccaggg ggtgttgcca
      721 ggggcacccg ggcatcgcca gtctagccca ctccttcata aagccctcgt atcccaggag
      781 cgagcagagc cagagcaggt tggagaggag acgcatcacc tctgctgctt gcctaaaaca
      841 ggtaagtccc attaatctcc ctatcagtga tagagaaggt ctgaagagtt tactccctat
      901 cagtgataga gattaattcc tctactaacc ttgttcatct tttctttttt tttctacagg
      961 tcctgggtga ttaacagctt aagatggtga gcgagctgat taaggagaac atgcacatga
     1021 agctgtacat ggagggcacc gtgaacaacc accacttcaa gtgcacatcc gagggcgaag
     1081 gcaagcccta cgagggcacc cagaccatga gaatcaaggt cgtcgagggc ggccctctcc
     1141 ccttcgcctt cgacatcctg gctaccagct tcatgtacgg cagcaaaacc ttcatcaacc
     1201 accctcaggg catccccgac ttctttaagc agtccttccc tgagggcttc acatgggaga
     1261 gagtcaccac atacgaagac gggggcgtgc tgaccgctac ccaggacacc agcctccagg
     1321 acggctgcct catctacaac gtcaagatta gaggggtgaa cttcccagcc aacggccctg
     1381 tgatgcagaa gaaaacactc ggctgggagg cctccaccga gacgctgtac cccgctgacg
     1441 gcggcctgga aggcgcatgt gacatggccc tgaagctcgt gggcgggggc cacctgatct
     1501 gcaacttgga gaccacatac agatccaaga aacccgctaa gaacctcaag atgcccggcg
     1561 tctacaacgt ggacaggaga ctggaaagaa tcaaggaggc cgacaatgag acctacgtcg
     1621 agcagcacga ggtggctgtg gccagatact ctactggtgg cgctggtgat ggaggtaaaa
     1681 agctgaaccc tcctgatgag agtggccccg gctgcatgag ctgcaagtgt gtgctctcct
     1741 gaggatccta atcaacctct ggattacaaa atttgtgaaa gattgactgg tattcttaac
     1801 tatgttgctc cttttacgct atgtggatac gctgctttaa tgcctttgta tcatgctatt
     1861 gcttcccgta tggctttcat tttctcctcc ttgtataaat cctggttgct gtctctttat
     1921 gaggagttgt ggcccgttgt caggcaacgt ggcgtggtgt gcactgtgtt tgctgacgca
     1981 acccccactg gttggggcat tgccaccacc tgtcagctcc tttccgggac tttcgctttc
     2041 cccctcccta ttgccacggc ggaactcatc gccgcctgcc ttgcccgctg ctggacaggg
     2101 gctcggctgt tgggcactga caattccgtg gtgttgtcgg ggaaatcatc gtcctttcct
     2161 tggctgctcg cctgtgttgc cacctggatt ctgcgcggga cgtccttctg ctacgtccct
     2221 tcggccctca atccagcgga ccttccttcc cgcggcctgc tgccggctct gcggcctctt
     2281 ccgcgtcttc gccttcgccc tcagacgagt cggatctccc tttgggccgc ctccccgcct
     2341 gaattctgca tgtttaaaca tacatacttc tttacattcc agatatctgc atcaaacacc
     2401 attgtcacac tccatcgcga tcacgcgagc cgaacgaaca aacccaacaa catgaaacta
     2461 cctagcgctt ctattcagca tgatgtcttt cgtatacaca aattcggttc tacagggtaa
     2521 cctaggctgc atgtttaaac atacatactt ctttacattc cagatatctg catcaaacac
     2581 cattgtcaca ctccatcgcg atcacgcgag ccgaacgaac aaacccaaca acatgaaact
     2641 acctagcgct tctattcagc atgatgtctt tcgtatacac aaattcggtt ctacagggta
     2701 acctaggctg catgtttaaa catacatact tctttacatt ccagatatct gcatcaaaca
     2761 ccattgtcac actccatcgc gatcacgcga gccgaacgaa caaacccaac aacatgaaac
     2821 tacctagcgc ttctattcag catgatgtct ttcgtataca caaattcggt tctacagggt
     2881 aacctaggct gcaggtacct tcgagcagac atgataagat acattgatga gtttggacaa
     2941 accacaacta gaatgcagtg aaaaaaatgc tttatttgtg aaatttgtga tgctattgct
     3001 ttatttgtaa ccattataag ctgcaataaa caagttaaca acaacaattg cattcatttt
     3061 atgtttcagg ttcaggggga gatgtgggag gttttttaaa gcaagtaaaa cctctacaaa
     3121 tgtggtaaaa tcaagcttag gaacccctag tgatggagtt ggccactccc tctctgcgcg
     3181 ctcgctcgct cactgaggcc gggcgaccaa aggtcgcccg acgcccgggc tttgcccggg
     3241 cggcctcagt gagcgagcga gcgcgcagag agggagtggc caagctagcg ggcgattaag
     3301 gaaagggcta gatcattctt gaagacgaaa gggcctcgtg atacgcctat ttttataggt
     3361 taatgtcatg ataataatgg tttcttagac gtcaggtggc acttttcggg gaaatgtgcg
     3421 cggaacccct atttgtttat ttttctaaat acattcaaat atgtatccgc tcatgagaca
     3481 ataaccctga taaatgcttc aataatattg aaaaaggaag agtatgagta ttcaacattt
     3541 ccgtgtcgcc cttattccct tttttgcggc attttgcctt cctgtttttg ctcacccaga
     3601 aacgctggtg aaagtaaaag atgctgaaga tcagttgggt gcacgagtgg gttacatcga
     3661 actggatctc aacagcggta agatccttga gagttttcgc cccgaagaac gttttccaat
     3721 gatgagcact tttaaagttc tgctatgtgg cgcggtatta tcccgtgttg acgccgggca
     3781 agagcaactc ggtcgccgca tacactattc tcagaatgac ttggttgagt actcaccagt
     3841 cacagaaaag catcttacgg atggcatgac agtaagagaa ttatgcagtg ctgccataac
     3901 catgagtgat aacactgcgg ccaacttact tctgacaacg atcggaggac cgaaggagct
     3961 aaccgctttt ttgcacaaca tgggggatca tgtaactcgc cttgatcgtt gggaaccgga
     4021 gctgaatgaa gccataccaa acgacgagcg tgacaccacg atgcctgtag caatggcaac
     4081 aacgttgcgc aaactattaa ctggcgaact acttactcta gcttcccggc aacaattaat
     4141 agactggatg gaggcggata aagttgcagg accacttctg cgctcggccc ttccggctgg
     4201 ctggtttatt gctgataaat ctggagccgg tgagcgtggg tctcgcggta tcattgcagc
     4261 actggggcca gatggtaagc cctcccgtat cgtagttatc tacacgacgg ggagtcaggc
     4321 aactatggat gaacgaaata gacagatcgc tgagataggt gcctcactga ttaagcattg
     4381 gtaactgtca gaccaagttt actcatatat actttagatt gatttaaaac ttcattttta
     4441 atttaaaagg atctaggtga agatcctttt tgataatctc atgaccaaaa tcccttaacg
     4501 tgagttttcg ttccactgag cgtcagaccc cgtagaaaag atcaaaggat cttcttgaga
     4561 tccttttttt ctgcgcgtaa tctgctgctt gcaaacaaaa aaaccaccgc taccagcggt
     4621 ggtttgtttg ccggatcaag agctaccaac tctttttccg aaggtaactg gcttcagcag
     4681 agcgcagata ccaaatactg ttcttctagt gtagccgtag ttaggccacc acttcaagaa
     4741 ctctgtagca ccgcctacat acctcgctct gctaatcctg ttaccagtgg ctgctgccag
     4801 tggcgataag tcgtgtctta ccgggttgga ctcaagacga tagttaccgg ataaggcgca
     4861 gcggtcgggc tgaacggggg gttcgtgcac acagcccagc ttggagcgaa cgacctacac
     4921 cgaactgaga tacctacagc gtgagctatg agaaagcgcc acgcttcccg aagggagaaa
     4981 ggcggacagg tatccggtaa gcggcagggt cggaacagga gagcgcacga gggagcttcc
     5041 agggggaaac gcctggtatc tttatagtcc tgtcgggttt cgccacctct gacttgagcg
     5101 tcgatttttg tgatgctcgt caggggggcg gagcctatgg aaaaacgcca gcaacgcggc
     5161 ctttttacgg ttcctggcct tttgctggcc ttttgctcac atgtaataaa cacacacaca
     5221 ccaacaaccg tggttggttg ttgtgttggt ttattctcga g
//
