Features (pLannotate 1.2.2; 13 found; start..end, strand, type, name):
     61..123     -  repeat_region  AAV2 ITR (fragment): inverted terminal repeat of adeno-associated virus serotype 2 inverted
    835..890     +  promoter       TRE3GV promoter (fragment): 3rd-generation Tet-responsive promoter that can be activated by binding of Tet-On® 3G, optimized for retroviral and lentiviral vectors
    916..933     +  promoter       ADH1 promoter (fragment): S. cerevisiae ADH1; promoter for alcohol dehydrogenase 1
    962..1657    +  CDS            mKate2.5: mKate2.5 is a fluorescent protein published in 2012, derived from Entacmaea quadricolor. It is reported to be a monomer.
   1658..1720    +  CDS            H-Ras (fragment): human small GTPase proto-oncoprotein
   1728..2316    +  misc_feature   WPRE: woodchuck hepatitis virus posttranscriptional regulatory element
   2879..3000    -  polyA_signal   SV40 poly(A) signal: SV40 polyadenylation signal
   3023..3091    -  CDS            large T antigen (fragment): large T antigen from SV40 (simian virus 40)
   3103..3232    +  repeat_region  AAV2 ITR (fragment): inverted terminal repeat of adeno-associated virus serotype 2 inverted
   3383..3487    +  promoter       AmpR promoter: bla
   3488..4348    +  CDS            AmpR: β-lactamase; bla; confers resistance to ampicillin, carbenicillin, and related antibiotics
   4519..5107    +  rep_origin     ori: high-copy-number ColE1/pMB1/pBR322/pUC origin of replication
   5223..43      +  repeat_region  AAV2 ITR (fragment) (across the origin): inverted terminal repeat of adeno-associated virus serotype 2 inverted
>Addgene plasmid #99129 | pAAV-GFAP-mKate2.5f | addgene full sequence | sequence record 190875 | Addgene NGS Result
TTGGCCACTCCCTCTCTGCGCGCTCGCTCGCTCACTGAGGCCGCCCGGGCAAAGCCCGGGCGGCCTCAGT
GAGCGAGCGAGCGCGCAGAGAGGGAGTGGCCAACTCCATCACTAGGGGTTCCTACTAGTAACATATCCTG
GTGTGGAGTAGGGGACGCTGCTCTGACAGAGGCTCGGGGGCCTGAGCTGGCTCTGTGAGCTGGGGAGGAG
GCAGACAGCCAGGCCTTGTCTGCAAGCAGACCTGGCAGCATTGGGCTGGCCGCCCCCCAGGGCCTCCTCT
TCATGCCCAGTGAATGACTCACCTTGGCACAGACACAATGTTCGGGGTGGGCACAGTGCCTGCTTCCCGC
CGCACCCCAGCCCCCCTCAAATGCCTTCCGAGAAGCCCATTGAGCAGGGGGCTTGCATTGCACCCCAGCC
TGACAGCCTGGCATCTTGGGATAAAAGCAGCACAGCCCCCTAGGGGCTGCCCTTGCTGTGTGGCGCCACC
GGCGGTGGAGAACAAGGCTCTATTCAGCCTGTGCCCAGGAAAGGGGATCAGGGGATGCCCAGGCATGGAC
AGTGGGTGGCAGGGGGGGAGAGGAGGGCTGTCTGCTTCCCAGAAGTCCAAGGACACAAATGGGTGAGGGG
AGAGCTCTCCCCATAGCTGGGCTGCGGCCCAACCCCACCCCCTCAGGCTATGCCAGGGGGTGTTGCCAGG
GGCACCCGGGCATCGCCAGTCTAGCCCACTCCTTCATAAAGCCCTCGTATCCCAGGAGCGAGCAGAGCCA
GAGCAGGTTGGAGAGGAGACGCATCACCTCTGCTGCTTGCCTAAAACAGGTAAGTCCCATTAATCTCCCT
ATCAGTGATAGAGAAGGTCTGAAGAGTTTACTCCCTATCAGTGATAGAGATTAATTCCTCTACTAACCTT
GTTCATCTTTTCTTTTTTTTTCTACAGGTCCTGGGTGATTAACAGCTTAAGATGGTGAGCGAGCTGATTA
AGGAGAACATGCACATGAAGCTGTACATGGAGGGCACCGTGAACAACCACCACTTCAAGTGCACATCCGA
GGGCGAAGGCAAGCCCTACGAGGGCACCCAGACCATGAGAATCAAGGTCGTCGAGGGCGGCCCTCTCCCC
TTCGCCTTCGACATCCTGGCTACCAGCTTCATGTACGGCAGCAAAACCTTCATCAACCACCCTCAGGGCA
TCCCCGACTTCTTTAAGCAGTCCTTCCCTGAGGGCTTCACATGGGAGAGAGTCACCACATACGAAGACGG
GGGCGTGCTGACCGCTACCCAGGACACCAGCCTCCAGGACGGCTGCCTCATCTACAACGTCAAGATTAGA
GGGGTGAACTTCCCAGCCAACGGCCCTGTGATGCAGAAGAAAACACTCGGCTGGGAGGCCTCCACCGAGA
CGCTGTACCCCGCTGACGGCGGCCTGGAAGGCGCATGTGACATGGCCCTGAAGCTCGTGGGCGGGGGCCA
CCTGATCTGCAACTTGGAGACCACATACAGATCCAAGAAACCCGCTAAGAACCTCAAGATGCCCGGCGTC
TACAACGTGGACAGGAGACTGGAAAGAATCAAGGAGGCCGACAATGAGACCTACGTCGAGCAGCACGAGG
TGGCTGTGGCCAGATACTCTACTGGTGGCGCTGGTGATGGAGGTAAAAAGCTGAACCCTCCTGATGAGAG
TGGCCCCGGCTGCATGAGCTGCAAGTGTGTGCTCTCCTGAGGATCCTAATCAACCTCTGGATTACAAAAT
TTGTGAAAGATTGACTGGTATTCTTAACTATGTTGCTCCTTTTACGCTATGTGGATACGCTGCTTTAATG
CCTTTGTATCATGCTATTGCTTCCCGTATGGCTTTCATTTTCTCCTCCTTGTATAAATCCTGGTTGCTGT
CTCTTTATGAGGAGTTGTGGCCCGTTGTCAGGCAACGTGGCGTGGTGTGCACTGTGTTTGCTGACGCAAC
CCCCACTGGTTGGGGCATTGCCACCACCTGTCAGCTCCTTTCCGGGACTTTCGCTTTCCCCCTCCCTATT
GCCACGGCGGAACTCATCGCCGCCTGCCTTGCCCGCTGCTGGACAGGGGCTCGGCTGTTGGGCACTGACA
ATTCCGTGGTGTTGTCGGGGAAATCATCGTCCTTTCCTTGGCTGCTCGCCTGTGTTGCCACCTGGATTCT
GCGCGGGACGTCCTTCTGCTACGTCCCTTCGGCCCTCAATCCAGCGGACCTTCCTTCCCGCGGCCTGCTG
CCGGCTCTGCGGCCTCTTCCGCGTCTTCGCCTTCGCCCTCAGACGAGTCGGATCTCCCTTTGGGCCGCCT
CCCCGCCTGAATTCTGCATACTTCTTTACATTCCAGATATCTGCATCAAACACCATTGTCACACTCCATC
GCGATCACGCGAGCCGAACGAACAAACCCAACAACATGAAACTACCTAGCGCTTCTATTCAGCATGATGT
CTTTCGTATACACAAATTCGGTTCTACAGGGTAACCTAGGCTGCATGTTTAAACATACATACTTCTTTAC
ATTCCAGATATCTGCATCAAACACCATTGTCACACTCCATCGCGATCACGCGAGCCGAACGAACAAACCC
AACAACATGAAACTACCTAGCGCTTCTATTCAGCATGATGTCTTTCGTATACACAAATTCGGTTCTACAG
GGTAACCTAGGCTGCATGTTTAAACATACATACTTCTTTACATTCCAGATATCTGCATCAAACACCATTG
TCACACTCCATCGCGATCACGCGAGCCGAACGAACAAACCCAACAACATGAAACTACCTAGCGCTTCTAT
TCAGCATGATGTCTTTCGTATACACAAATTCGGTTCTACAGGGTAACCTAGGCTGCAGGTACCTTCGAGC
AGACATGATAAGATACATTGATGAGTTTGGACAAACCACAACTAGAATGCAGTGAAAAAAATGCTTTATT
TGTGAAATTTGTGATGCTATTGCTTTATTTGTAACCATTATAAGCTGCAATAAACAAGTTAACAACAACA
ATTGCATTCATTTTATGTTTCAGGTTCAGGGGGAGATGTGGGAGGTTTTTTAAAGCAAGTAAAACCTCTA
CAAATGTGGTAAAATCAAGCTTAGGAACCCCTAGTGATGGAGTTGGCCACTCCCTCTCTGCGCGCTCGCT
CGCTCACTGAGGCCGGGCGACCAAAGGTCGCCCGACGCCCGGGCTTTGCCCGGGCGGCCTCAGTGAGCGA
GCGAGCGCGCAGAGAGGGAGTGGCCAAGCTAGCGGGCGATTAAGGAAAGGGCTAGATCATTCTTGAAGAC
GAAAGGGCCTCGTGATACGCCTATTTTTATAGGTTAATGTCATGATAATAATGGTTTCTTAGACGTCAGG
TGGCACTTTTCGGGGAAATGTGCGCGGAACCCCTATTTGTTTATTTTTCTAAATACATTCAAATATGTAT
CCGCTCATGAGACAATAACCCTGATAAATGCTTCAATAATATTGAAAAAGGAAGAGTATGAGTATTCAAC
ATTTCCGTGTCGCCCTTATTCCCTTTTTTGCGGCATTTTGCCTTCCTGTTTTTGCTCACCCAGAAACGCT
GGTGAAAGTAAAAGATGCTGAAGATCAGTTGGGTGCACGAGTGGGTTACATCGAACTGGATCTCAACAGC
GGTAAGATCCTTGAGAGTTTTCGCCCCGAAGAACGTTTTCCAATGATGAGCACTTTTAAAGTTCTGCTAT
GTGGCGCGGTATTATCCCGTGTTGACGCCGGGCAAGAGCAACTCGGTCGCCGCATACACTATTCTCAGAA
TGACTTGGTTGAGTACTCACCAGTCACAGAAAAGCATCTTACGGATGGCATGACAGTAAGAGAATTATGC
AGTGCTGCCATAACCATGAGTGATAACACTGCGGCCAACTTACTTCTGACAACGATCGGAGGACCGAAGG
AGCTAACCGCTTTTTTGCACAACATGGGGGATCATGTAACTCGCCTTGATCGTTGGGAACCGGAGCTGAA
TGAAGCCATACCAAACGACGAGCGTGACACCACGATGCCTGTAGCAATGGCAACAACGTTGCGCAAACTA
TTAACTGGCGAACTACTTACTCTAGCTTCCCGGCAACAATTAATAGACTGGATGGAGGCGGATAAAGTTG
CAGGACCACTTCTGCGCTCGGCCCTTCCGGCTGGCTGGTTTATTGCTGATAAATCTGGAGCCGGTGAGCG
TGGGTCTCGCGGTATCATTGCAGCACTGGGGCCAGATGGTAAGCCCTCCCGTATCGTAGTTATCTACACG
ACGGGGAGTCAGGCAACTATGGATGAACGAAATAGACAGATCGCTGAGATAGGTGCCTCACTGATTAAGC
ATTGGTAACTGTCAGACCAAGTTTACTCATATATACTTTAGATTGATTTAAAACTTCATTTTTAATTTAA
AAGGATCTAGGTGAAGATCCTTTTTGATAATCTCATGACCAAAATCCCTTAACGTGAGTTTTCGTTCCAC
TGAGCGTCAGACCCCGTAGAAAAGATCAAAGGATCTTCTTGAGATCCTTTTTTTCTGCGCGTAATCTGCT
GCTTGCAAACAAAAAAACCACCGCTACCAGCGGTGGTTTGTTTGCCGGATCAAGAGCTACCAACTCTTTT
TCCGAAGGTAACTGGCTTCAGCAGAGCGCAGATACCAAATACTGTTCTTCTAGTGTAGCCGTAGTTAGGC
CACCACTTCAAGAACTCTGTAGCACCGCCTACATACCTCGCTCTGCTAATCCTGTTACCAGTGGCTGCTG
CCAGTGGCGATAAGTCGTGTCTTACCGGGTTGGACTCAAGACGATAGTTACCGGATAAGGCGCAGCGGTC
GGGCTGAACGGGGGGTTCGTGCACACAGCCCAGCTTGGAGCGAACGACCTACACCGAACTGAGATACCTA
CAGCGTGAGCTATGAGAAAGCGCCACGCTTCCCGAAGGGAGAAAGGCGGACAGGTATCCGGTAAGCGGCA
GGGTCGGAACAGGAGAGCGCACGAGGGAGCTTCCAGGGGGAAACGCCTGGTATCTTTATAGTCCTGTCGG
GTTTCGCCACCTCTGACTTGAGCGTCGATTTTTGTGATGCTCGTCAGGGGGGCGGAGCCTATGGAAAAAC
GCCAGCAACGCGGCCTTTTTACGGTTCCTGGCCTTTTGCTGGCCTTTTGCTCACATGTAATAAACACACA
CACACCAACAACCGTGGTTGGTTGTTGTGTTGGTTTATTCTCGAG
